Addgene plasmid #207621: pRSF-G1(6/7FTrp)RS
Purpose: tRNA synthetase/tRNA pair for the in vivo incorporation of 6-Fluoro-L-Tryptophan (6FTrp) and 7-Fluoro-L-Tryptophan (7FTrp) into proteins in E. coli in response to the amber (TAG) codon
Depositing lab: Thomas Huber. Depositing organization: Australian National University. Publication: Genetic Encoding of Fluoro-l-tryptophans for Site-Specific Detection of Conformational Heterogeneity in Proteins by NMR Spectroscopy. Qianzhu H, Abdelkader EH, Otting G, Huber T. J Am Chem Soc. 2024 Apr 30. doi: 10.1021/jacs.4c03743. PubMed 38687675.
Backbone
  Vector backbone: pRSF
  Backbone size w/o insert (bp): 2452
  Total vector size (bp): 3274
  Vector type: Bacterial Expression
Growth in bacteria
  Bacterial resistance: Kanamycin, 50 μg/mL
  Growth temperature: 37°C
  Growth strain: DH5alpha
  Copy number: High Copy
Gene/Insert
  Gene/Insert name: tRNA synthetase (alt name: G1(6/7FTrp)RS)
  Species: Methanogenic archaeon ISO4-G1
  Insert size (bp): 822
  Promoter: T7
  Cloning method: Ligation Independent Cloning
  Sequencing primers: 5′ TAATACGACTCACTATAGGG; 3′ GCTAGTTATTGCTCAGCGG
Terms and licenses: Academic/Nonprofit Terms; Industry Terms: Not Available to Industry
How to cite: pRSF-G1(6/7FTrp)RS was a gift from Thomas Huber (Addgene plasmid # 207621 ; http://n2t.net/addgene:207621 ; RRID:Addgene_207621)
