[The description below was written by a language model from this plasmid's Addgene catalogue record and pLannotate feature annotations shown in this document.]
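Description:
pRSF-G1(6/7FTrp)RS is a small (about 3.3 kb), high-copy bacterial expression plasmid built on a pRSF backbone, designed for genetic code expansion in E. coli. It replicates from the RSF1030 origin, which is compatible with other common origin classes, so it can be maintained alongside a second plasmid, such as one encoding a target protein. Selection is by kanamycin resistance, with the aph(3')-Ia gene annotated as being driven by the bla (AmpR) promoter.

The payload is an 822 bp aminoacyl-tRNA synthetase gene derived from the methanogenic archaeon ISO4-G1, a variant named G1(6/7FTrp)RS that charges its cognate suppressor tRNA with 6-fluoro-L-tryptophan or 7-fluoro-L-tryptophan. The coding region lies downstream of a T7 promoter and the efficient ribosome binding site from phage T7 gene 10, and is followed by a T7 terminator, so full expression relies on a host supplying T7 RNA polymerase. A fragment of the tet promoter sits just upstream of the T7 promoter, although the record does not say what role it plays. The automated annotation also flags a short fragment resembling a T7 gene 10B-derived solubility tag immediately before the terminator; this may simply reflect vector-derived sequence.

The stated purpose describes a synthetase/tRNA pair that decodes the amber (TAG) codon, but the feature table does not annotate the synthetase ORF itself or any tRNA gene, so the location and promoter of the tRNA cannot be confirmed from the record. The construct is used for site-specific incorporation of fluorotryptophans into proteins, and the associated publication applies this to detecting conformational heterogeneity in proteins by NMR spectroscopy.
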