Features (pLannotate 1.2.2; 8 found; start..end, strand, type, name):
    122..871     -  rep_origin     RSF ori: Plasmids containing the RSF 1030 origin of replication can be propagated in E. coli cells that contain additional plasmids with compatible origins.
    887..1702    -  CDS            KanR: aminoglycoside phosphotransferase; aph(3')-Ia; confers resistance to kanamycin in bacteria or G418 (Geneticin®) in eukaryotes
   1703..1794    -  promoter       AmpR promoter: bla
   1843..1867    +  promoter       tet promoter (fragment): E. coli promoter for tetracycline efflux protein gene
   1877..1895    +  promoter       T7 promoter: promoter for bacteriophage T7 RNA polymerase
   1927..1949    +  RBS            RBS: efficient ribosome binding site from bacteriophage T7 gene 10 (Olins and Rangwala, 1989)
   2811..2860    +  CDS            SET1 (fragment): solubility-enhancement tag derived from T7 phage gene 10B
   2868..2915    +  terminator     T7 terminator: transcription terminator for bacteriophage T7 RNA polymerase
>Addgene plasmid #207621 | pRSF-G1(6/7FTrp)RS | addgene full sequence | sequence record 410952 | Addgene NGS Result
GCATGCTCGAGCAGCTCAGGGTCGAATTTGCTTTCGAATTTCTGCCATTCATCCGCTTATTATCACTTAT
TCAGGCGTAGCAACCAGGCGTTTAAGGGCACCAATAACTGCCTTAAAAAAACTTCCGCTTCCTCGCTCAC
TGACTCGCTACGCTCGGTCGTTCGACTGCGGCGAGCGGTGTCAGCTCACTCAAAAGCGGTAATACGGTTA
TCCACAGAATCAGGGGATAAAGCCGGAAAGAACATGTGAGCAAAAAGCAAAGCACCGGAAGAAGCCAACG
CCGCAGGCGTTTTTCCATAGGCTCCGCCCCCCTGACGAGCATCACAAAAATCGACGCTCAAGCCAGAGGT
GGCGAAACCCGACAGGACTATAAAGATACCAGGCGTTTCCCCCTGGAAGCTCCCTCGTGCGCTCTCCTGT
TCCGACCCTGCCGCTTACCGGATACCTGTCCGCCTTTCTCCCTTCGGGAAGCGTGGCGCTTTCTCATAGC
TCACGCTGTTGGTATCTCAGTTCGGTGTAGGTCGTTCGCTCCAAGCTGGGCTGTGTGCACGAACCCCCCG
TTCAGCCCGACCGCTGCGCCTTATCCGGTAACTATCGTCTTGAGTCCAACCCGGTAAGACACGACTTATC
GCCACTGGCAGCAGCCATTGGTAACTGATTTAGAGGACTTTGTCTTGAAGTTATGCACCTGTTAAGGCTA
AACTGAAAGAACAGATTTTGGTGAGTGCGGTCCTCCAACCCACTTACCTTGGTTCAAAGAGTTGGTAGCT
CAGCGAACCTTGAGAAAACCACCGTTGGTAGCGGTGGTTTTTCTTTATTTATGAGATGATGAATCAATCG
GTCTATCAAGTCAACGAACAGCTATTCCGTTGAACTGTGGTACGCGTTAGAAAAACTCATCGAGCATCAA
ATGAAACTGCAATTTATTCATATCAGGATTATCAATACCATATTTTTGAAAAAGCCGTTTCTGTAATGAA
GGAGAAAACTCACCGAGGCAGTTCCATAGGATGGCAAGATCCTGGTATCGGTCTGCGATTCCGACTCGTC
CAACATCAATACAACCTATTAATTTCCCCTCGTCAAAAATAAGGTTATCAAGTGAGAAATCACCATGAGT
GACGACTGAATCCGGTGAGAATGGCAAAAGTTTATGCATTTCTTTCCAGACTTGTTCAACAGGCCAGCCA
TTACGCTCGTCATCAAAATCACTCGCATCAACCAAACCGTTATTCATTCGTGATTGCGCCTGAGCGAGAC
GAAATACGCGGTCGCTGTTAAAAGGACAATTACAAACAGGAATCGAATGCAACCGGCGCAGGAACACTGC
CAGCGCATCAACAATATTTTCACCTGAATCAGGATATTCTTCTAATACCTGGAATGCTGTTTTCCCGGGG
ATCGCAGTGGTGAGTAACCATGCATCATCAGGAGTACGGATAAAATGCTTGATGGTCGGAAGAGGCATAA
ATTCCGTCAGCCAGTTTAGTCTGACCATCTCATCTGTAACATCATTGGCAACGCTACCTTTGCCATGTTT
CAGAAACAACTCTGGCGCATCGGGCTTCCCATACAATCGATAGATTGTCGCACCTGATTGCCCGACATTA
TCGCGAGCCCATTTATACCCATATAAATCAGCATCCATGTTGGAATTTAATCGCGGCCTAGAGCAAGACG
TTTCCCGTTGAATATGGCTCATACTCTTCCTTTTTCAATATTATTGAAGCATTTATCAGGGTTATTGTCT
CATGAGCGGATACATATTTGAATGTATTTAGAAAAATAAACAAATAGGCATGCAGCGCTTGACTTGACGG
GACGGCGTTGTAATTCTCATGTTTGACAGCTTATCATCGATAAGCTTGGTACCCAATAATACGACTCACT
ATAGGGAGACCACAACGGTTTCCCTCTAGAAATAATTTTGTTTAACTTTAAGAAGGAGATATACATATGG
TGGTGAAATTTACCGATAGCCAGATTCAGCATCTGATGGAATATGGTGATAATGATTGGAGCGAAGCCGA
ATTTGAAGATGCAGCAGCACGTGATAAAGAATTTAGCAGCCAGTTTAGCAAACTGAAAAGCGCCAATGAT
AAAGGCCTGAAAGATGTTATTGCAAATCCGCGTAATGATCTGACCGATCTGGAAAACAAAATTCGCGAAA
AACTGGCAGCCCGTGGTTTTATTGAAGTTCATACCCCGATTTTTGTGAGCAAAAGCGCACTGGCAAAAAT
GACCATTACCGAAGATCATCCGCTGTTCAAACAGGTGTTTTGGATTGATGATAAACGTGCACTGCGTCCG
ATGCATGCAATGAATCAGTTTAAAGTTATGCGTGAACTGCGCGATCATACCAAAGGTCCGGTTAAAATCT
TTGAAATTGGTAGCTGCTTTCGCAAAGAAAGCAAAAGCAGTACCCATCTGGAAGAATTTACCATGCTGGC
CCTGTTCGAAATGGGTCCTGATGGTGATCCGATGGAACATCTGAAAATGTATATTGGCGATATCATGGAT
GCCGTTGGTGTTGAATATACCACCAGTCGTGAAGAATCAGATGTTTGGGTTGAAACCCTGGACGTGGAAA
TTAATGGCACCGAAGTTGCAAGCGGTGGTGTTGGTCCGCATAAACTGGATCCGGCACATGATGTGCATGA
ACCGTATGCAGGTATTGGTTTTGGTCTGGAACGTCTGCTGATGCTGAAAAATGGTAAAAGCAATGCACGC
AAAACCGGCAAAAGTATTACCTATCTGAATGGCTACAAACTGGATTAAGAATTCGAGCTCCCGGGTACCA
GATAGATCCGGCTGCTAACAAAGCCCGAAAGGAAGCTGAGTTGGCTGCTGCCACCGCTGAGCAATAACTA
GCATAACCCCTTGGGGCCTCTAAACGGGTCTTGAGGGGTTTTTTGGTTTGTGAGCTCCCGTAATTCCGCT
TCGCAACATGTGAGCACCGGTTTATTGACTACCGGAAGCAGTGTGACCGTGTGCTTCTCAAATGCCTGAG
GCCAGTTTGCTCAGGCTCTCCCCGTGGAGGTAATAATTGACGATATGATCAGTGCACGGCTAACTAAGCG
GCCTGCTGACTTTCTCGCCGATCAAAAGGCATTTTGCTATTAAGGGATTGACGAGGGCGTATCTGCGCAG
TAAGATGCGCCCCGCATTGGAGGGCGCTCCGGCGAGCAAACGGGTCTCTAAAACCTGTAAGCGGGGTTCG
ACCCCCCGGCCTTTCGCCAAATTCGAAAAGCCTGCTCAACGAGCAGGCTTTTTT
